Addgene plasmid #222047: pVP121
Purpose: GreenGate CG bridge module containing filler sequence.
Depositing lab: Wayne Parrott. Depositing organization: University of Georgia. Publication: MultiGreen: A multiplexing architecture for GreenGate cloning. Pennetti VJ, LaFayette PR, Parrott WA. PLoS One. 2024 Sep 18;19(9):e0306008. doi: 10.1371/journal.pone.0306008. eCollection 2024. PubMed 39292669.
Backbone
  Vector backbone: pGGC000
  Vector type: Synthetic Biology ; GreenGate compatible cloning vector
Growth in bacteria
  Bacterial resistance: Ampicillin, 100 μg/mL
  Growth temperature: 37°C
  Growth strain: DH5alpha
  Copy number: High Copy
Gene/Insert
  Gene/Insert name: Filler
  Species: Synthetic
  Cloning method: Golden Gate
  Sequencing primers: 5′ n/a
Terms and licenses: Academic/Nonprofit Terms; Industry Terms
How to cite: pVP121 was a gift from Wayne Parrott (Addgene plasmid # 222047 ; http://n2t.net/addgene:222047 ; RRID:Addgene_222047)
