[The description below was written by a language model from this plasmid's Addgene catalogue record and pLannotate feature annotations shown in this document.]
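Description:
pVP121 is a small (about 2.7 kb) GreenGate-compatible entry module built on the pGGC000 backbone and intended for synthetic biology cloning in E. coli. It is part of the MultiGreen system, a multiplexing architecture that extends GreenGate cloning. The plasmid is propagated at high copy from a ColE1/pUC-type origin and selected with ampicillin through the bla β-lactamase gene driven by its own promoter.

The payload is a synthetic filler sequence, inserted by Golden Gate assembly and described as a "CG bridge" module. In GreenGate, individual parts occupy lettered positions defined by their Type IIS overhangs. The bridge name suggests that this module spans from the C position overhang to the G overhang, so that a non-functional spacer takes the place of the parts that would otherwise fill those slots, although the record does not spell out the overhangs or the composition of the filler. The feature table does not annotate the filler itself. Its most likely location is the short unannotated interval between the outward-flanking SP6 and inward-facing T7 phage promoters, which are carried over from the backbone's cloning region.

The remaining annotations are backbone remnants with no designed role in the module: a lacI fragment, the CAP binding site, lac promoter and lac operator, a lacZα fragment, and partial bom and rop sequences from pBR322-derived ancestry. The construct carries no plant expression elements and serves as a placeholder part for assembling GreenGate or MultiGreen destination constructs when a full set of functional modules is not needed.
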