Features (pLannotate 1.2.2; 12 found; start..end, strand, type, name):
     96..200     +  promoter       AmpR promoter: bla
    201..1061    +  CDS            AmpR: β-lactamase; bla; confers resistance to ampicillin, carbenicillin, and related antibiotics
   1232..1820    +  rep_origin     ori: high-copy-number ColE1/pMB1/pBR322/pUC origin of replication
   2003..2095    +  CDS            lacI (fragment): lac repressor; lacI; The lac repressor binds to the lac operator to inhibit transcription in E. coli. This inhibition can be relieved by adding lactose or isopropyl-β-D-thiogalactopyranoside (IPTG).
   2108..2129    +  protein_bind   CAP binding site: CAP binding activates transcription in the presence of cAMP. E. coli catabolite activator protein
   2144..2174    +  promoter       lac promoter: promoter for the E. coli lac operon
   2182..2198    +  protein_bind   lac operator: The lac repressor binds to the lac operator to inhibit transcription in E. coli. This inhibition can be relieved by adding lactose or isopropyl-β-D-thiogalactopyranoside (IPTG). lac repressor encoded by lacI
   2212..2230    +  promoter       SP6 promoter: promoter for bacteriophage SP6 RNA polymerase
   2318..2336    -  promoter       T7 promoter: promoter for bacteriophage T7 RNA polymerase
   2338..2490    +  CDS            lacZα (fragment): LacZα fragment of β-galactosidase; lacZ fragment
   2496..2595    -  misc_feature   bom (fragment): basis of mobility region from pBR322
   2697..1       -  CDS            rop (fragment) (across the origin): Rop protein, which maintains plasmids at low copy number; rop
>Addgene plasmid #222047 | pVP121 | addgene full sequence | sequence record 446612 | Addgene NGS Result
GACGAAAGGGCCTCGTGATACGCCTATTTTTATAGGTTAATGTCATGATAATAATGGTTTCTTAGACGTC
AGGTGGCACTTTTCGGGGAAATGTGCGCGGAACCCCTATTTGTTTATTTTTCTAAATACATTCAAATATG
TATCCGCTCATGAGACAATAACCCTGATAAATGCTTCAATAATATTGAAAAAGGAAGAGTATGAGTATTC
AACATTTCCGTGTCGCCCTTATTCCCTTTTTTGCGGCATTTTGCCTTCCTGTTTTTGCTCACCCAGAAAC
GCTGGTGAAAGTAAAAGATGCTGAAGATCAGTTGGGTGCACGAGTGGGTTACATCGAACTGGATCTCAAC
AGCGGTAAGATCCTTGAGAGTTTTCGCCCCGAAGAACGTTTTCCAATGATGAGCACTTTTAAAGTTCTGC
TATGTGGCGCGGTATTATCCCGTATTGACGCCGGGCAAGAGCAACTCGGTCGCCGCATACACTATTCTCA
GAATGACTTGGTTGAGTACTCACCAGTCACAGAAAAGCATCTTACGGATGGCATGACAGTAAGAGAATTA
TGCAGTGCTGCCATAACCATGAGTGATAACACTGCGGCCAACTTACTTCTGACAACGATCGGAGGACCGA
AGGAGCTAACCGCTTTTTTGCACAACATGGGGGATCATGTAACTCGCCTTGATCGTTGGGAACCGGAGCT
GAATGAAGCCATACCAAACGACGAGCGTGACACCACGATGCCTGTAGCAATGGCAACAACGTTGCGCAAA
CTATTAACTGGCGAACTACTTACTCTAGCTTCCCGGCAACAATTAATAGACTGGATGGAGGCGGATAAAG
TTGCAGGACCACTTCTGCGCTCGGCCCTTCCGGCTGGCTGGTTTATTGCTGATAAATCTGGAGCCGGTGA
GCGTGGCTCTCGAGGTATCATTGCAGCACTGGGGCCAGATGGTAAGCCCTCCCGTATCGTAGTTATCTAC
ACGACGGGGAGTCAGGCAACTATGGATGAACGAAATAGACAGATCGCTGAGATAGGTGCCTCACTGATTA
AGCATTGGTAACTGTCAGACCAAGTTTACTCATATATACTTTAGATTGATTTAAAACTTCATTTTTAATT
TAAAAGGATCTAGGTGAAGATCCTTTTTGATAATCTCATGACCAAAATCCCTTAACGTGAGTTTTCGTTC
CACTGAGCGTCAGACCCCGTAGAAAAGATCAAAGGATCTTCTTGAGATCCTTTTTTTCTGCGCGTAATCT
GCTGCTTGCAAACAAAAAAACCACCGCTACCAGCGGTGGTTTGTTTGCCGGATCAAGAGCTACCAACTCT
TTTTCCGAAGGTAACTGGCTTCAGCAGAGCGCAGATACCAAATACTGTTCTTCTAGTGTAGCCGTAGTTA
GGCCACCACTTCAAGAACTCTGTAGCACCGCCTACATACCTCGCTCTGCTAATCCTGTTACCAGTGGCTG
CTGCCAGTGGCGATAAGTCGTGTCTTACCGGGTTGGACTCAAGACGATAGTTACCGGATAAGGCGCAGCG
GTCGGGCTGAACGGGGGGTTCGTGCACACAGCCCAGCTTGGAGCGAACGACCTACACCGAACTGAGATAC
CTACAGCGTGAGCTATGAGAAAGCGCCACGCTTCCCGAAGGGAGAAAGGCGGACAGGTATCCGGTAAGCG
GCAGGGTCGGAACAGGAGAGCGCACGAGGGAGCTTCCAGGGGGAAACGCCTGGTATCTTTATAGTCCTGT
CGGGTTTCGCCACCTCTGACTTGAGCGTCGATTTTTGTGATGCTCGTCAGGGGGGCGGAGCCTATGGAAA
AACGCCAGCAACGCGGCCTTTTTACGGTTCCTGGCCTTTTGCTGGCCTTTTGCTCACATGTTCTTTCCTG
CGTTATCCCCTGATTCTGTGGATAACCGTATTACCGCCTTTGAGTGAGCTGATACCGCTCGCCGCAGCCG
AACGACCGAGCGCAGCGAGTCAGTGAGCGAGGAAGCGGAAGAGCGCCCAATACGCAAACCGCCTCTCCCC
GCGCGTTGGCCGATTCATTAATGCAGCTGGCACGACAGGTTTCCCGACTGGAAAGCGGGCAGTGAGCGCA
ACGCAATTAATGTGAGTTAGCTCACTCATTAGGCACCCCAGGCTTTACACTTTATGCTTCCGGCTCGTAT
GTTGTGTGGAATTGTGAGCGGATAACAATTTCACACGAGCTATTTAGGTGACACTATAGAAGTGAAGCTT
GGTCTCAGGCTCCTTCATCCTTATCGAAGCTTGCTGCCAATGATTAGGATTATTGCGTATTGAGACCGAA
TTCTCGCCCTATAGTGAGTCGTATTACCTGGCCGTCGTTTTACAACGTCGTGACTGGGAAAACCCTGGCG
TTACCCAACTTAATCGCCTTGCAGCACATCCCCCTTTCGCCAGCTGGCGTAATAGCGAAGAGGCCCGCAC
CGATCGCCCTTCCCAACAGTTGCGCAGCCTGAATGGCGAATGGCGCCTGATGCGGTATTTTCTCCTTACG
CATCTGTGCGGTATTTCACACCGCATATGGTGCACTCTCAGTACAATCTGCTCTGATGCCGCATAGTTAA
GCCAGCCCCGACACCCGCCAACACCCGCTGACGCGCCCTGACGGGCTTGTCTGCTCCCGGCATCCGCTTA
CAGACAAGCTGTGACCGTCTCCGGGAGCTGCATGTGTCAGAGGTTTTCACCGTCATCACCGAAACGCGCG
A
